Addgene plasmid #134624: pBa.GFP-KIF16B tail 458-1317
Purpose: Mammalian expression of human KIF16B 458-1317
Depositing lab: Marvin Bentley. Depositing organization: Rensselaer Polytechnic Institute. Publication: A novel strategy to visualize vesicle-bound kinesins reveals the diversity of kinesin-mediated transport. Yang R, Bostick Z, Garbouchian A, Luisi J, Banker G, Bentley M. Traffic. 2019 Aug 28. doi: 10.1111/tra.12692. PubMed 31461551.
Backbone
  Vector backbone: pBa-eGFP
  Vector type: Mammalian Expression
Growth in bacteria
  Bacterial resistance: Ampicillin, 100 μg/mL
  Growth temperature: 37°C
  Growth strain: NEB Stable
  Copy number: High Copy
Gene/Insert
  Gene/Insert name: KIF16B
  Species: H. sapiens (human)
  Mutation: WT with deletion of the 457 N-terminal residues.
  Entrez Gene: KIF16B (a.k.a. C20orf23, KISC20ORF, SNX23)
  Promoter: Chicken Beta actin
  Tag / fusion protein: eGFP (N terminal on insert)
  Cloning method: Restriction Enzyme; 5′ cloning site Unknown (unknown if destroyed)
Terms and licenses: Academic/Nonprofit Terms; Industry Terms: Not Available to Industry
Depositor comments: pBa vector is susceptable to recombination and should not be grown in fast growing bacteria or cloned using recombination. Addgene QC NGS identified a M1027T discrepancy relative to Genbank accession: NP_078980.3. The depositing lab has confirmed that the plasmid should function as described in their publication.
How to cite: pBa.GFP-KIF16B tail 458-1317 was a gift from Marvin Bentley (Addgene plasmid # 134624 ; http://n2t.net/addgene:134624 ; RRID:Addgene_134624)
