[The description below was written by a language model from this plasmid's Addgene catalogue record and pLannotate feature annotations shown in this document.]
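Description:
pBa.GFP-KIF16B tail 458-1317 is a 9,349-nt mammalian expression plasmid built on the pBa-eGFP backbone. It is propagated in E. coli through a high-copy ColE1/pUC-type origin and selected with ampicillin via the β-lactamase gene and its native promoter. Short remnants of lac regulatory elements, lacI, lacZα, rop and the pBR322 bom region are also annotated, and these appear to be leftovers from ancestral cloning vectors rather than functional parts. The depositor notes that the pBa backbone is prone to recombination, which is why a recombination-limiting host strain is listed. The annotated features end at about position 7,550, so the remaining sequence has no assigned function in the record.

The expression cassette is driven by the chicken β-actin promoter followed by a chimeric chicken β-actin/rabbit β-globin intron, an arrangement that supports strong constitutive expression in mammalian cells. Downstream, EGFP is fused to the N-terminus of a human KIF16B fragment covering residues 458-1317. This fragment lacks the first 457 residues, which removes the N-terminal kinesin motor domain and leaves the tail of this plus-end-directed endosomal motor. An SV40 polyadenylation signal, preceded by a small large T antigen remnant, terminates the transcript. Repository sequencing found an M1027T difference from the reference protein, and the depositing lab states that the plasmid still functions as published.

The stated purpose is mammalian expression of this fluorescent KIF16B tail. The associated study concerns visualising vesicle-bound kinesins, which suggests the construct is used for live imaging of the tail's association with its cargo organelles.
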