Features (pLannotate 1.2.2; 16 found; start..end, strand, type, name):
      1..276     +  promoter       chicken β-actin promoter: No description available
    277..1246    +  intron         chimeric intron: chimera between introns from chicken β-actin and rabbit β-globin
   1309..2025    +  CDS            EGFP: EGFP is a basic (constitutively fluorescent) green fluorescent protein published in 1996, derived from Aequorea victoria. It is reported to be a rapidly-maturing weak dimer with moderate acid sensitivity.
   2059..4635    +  CDS            KIF16B (fragment): KI16B_HUMAN - Also known as C20orf23, KIAA1590, SNX23. Experimental evidence at protein level: Swiss-Prot protein existence level 1. Plus end-directed microtubule-dependent motor protein involved in endosome transport and receptor recycling and degradation. Regulates the plus end motility of early endosomes and the balance between recycling and degradation of receptors such as EGF receptor (EGFR) and FGF receptor (FGFR). Regulates the Golgi to endosome transport of FGFR-containing vesicles during early development, a key process for developing basement membrane and epiblast and primitive endod
   4660..4745    +  CDS            large T antigen (fragment): large T antigen from SV40 (simian virus 40)
   4768..4902    +  polyA_signal   SV40 poly(A) signal: SV40 polyadenylation signal
   4957..4973    -  protein_bind   lac operator: The lac repressor binds to the lac operator to inhibit transcription in E. coli. This inhibition can be relieved by adding lactose or isopropyl-β-D-thiogalactopyranoside (IPTG). lac repressor encoded by lacI
   4981..5011    -  promoter       lac promoter: promoter for the E. coli lac operon
   5026..5047    -  protein_bind   CAP binding site: CAP binding activates transcription in the presence of cAMP. E. coli catabolite activator protein
   5060..5152    -  CDS            lacI (fragment): lac repressor; lacI; The lac repressor binds to the lac operator to inhibit transcription in E. coli. This inhibition can be relieved by adding lactose or isopropyl-β-D-thiogalactopyranoside (IPTG).
   5335..5923    -  rep_origin     ori: high-copy-number ColE1/pMB1/pBR322/pUC origin of replication
   6094..6954    -  CDS            AmpR: β-lactamase; bla; confers resistance to ampicillin, carbenicillin, and related antibiotics
   6955..7059    -  promoter       AmpR promoter: bla
   7154..7189    +  CDS            rop (fragment): Rop protein, which maintains plasmids at low copy number; rop
   7291..7390    +  misc_feature   bom (fragment): basis of mobility region from pBR322
   7396..7550    -  CDS            lacZα (fragment): LacZα fragment of β-galactosidase; lacZ fragment
>Addgene plasmid #134624 | pBa.GFP-KIF16B tail 458-1317 | addgene full sequence | sequence record 267813 | Addgene NGS Result
TCGAGGTGAGCCCCACGTTCTGCTTCACTCTCCCCATCTCCCCCCCCTCCCCACCCCCAATTTTGTATTT
ATTTATTTTTTAATTATTTTGTGCAGCGATGGGGGCGGGGGGGGGGGGGGCGCGCGCCAGGCGGGGCGGG
GCGGGGCGAGGGGCGGGGCGGGGCGAGGCGGAGAGGTGCGGCGGCAGCCAATCAGAGCGGCGCGCTCCGA
AAGTTTCCTTTTATGGCGAGGCGGCGGCGGCGGCGGCCCTATAAAAAGCGAAGCGCGCGGCGGGCGGGAG
TCGCTGCGCGCTGCCTTCGCCCCGTGCCCCGCTCCGCCGCCGCCTCGCGCCGCCCGCCCCGGCTCTGACT
GACCGCGTTACTCCCACAGGTGAGCGGGCGGGACGGCCCTTCTCCTCCGGGCTGTAATTAGCGCTTGGTT
TAATGACGGCTCGTTTCTTTTCTGTGGCTGCGTGAAAGCCTTAAAGGGCTCCGGGAGGGCCCTTTGTGCG
GGGGGGAGCGGCTCGGGGGGTGCGTGCGTGTGTGTGTGCGTGGGGAGCGCCGCGTGCGGCTCCGCGCTGC
CCGGCGGCTGTGAGCGCTGCGGGCGCGGCGCGGGGCTTTGTGCGCTCCGCAGTGTGCGCGAGGGGAGCGC
GGCCGGGGGCGGTGCCCCGCGGTGCGGGGGGGGCTGCGAGGGGAACAAAGGCTGCGTGCGGGGTGTGTGC
GTGGGGGGGTGAGCAGGGGGTGTGGGCGCGGCGGTCGGGCTGTAACCCCCCCCTGCACCCCCCTCCCCGA
GTTGCTGAGCACGGCCCGGCTTCGGGTGCGGGGCTCCGTGCGGGGCGTGGCGCGGGGCTCGCCGTGCCGG
GCGGGGGGTGGCGGCAGGTGGGGGTGCCGGGCGGGGCGGGGCCGCCTCGGGCCGGGGAGGGCTCGGGGGA
GGGGCGCGGCGGCCCCCGGAGCGCCGGCGGCTGTCGAGGCGCGGCGAGCCGCAGCCATTGCCTTTTATGG
TAATCGTGCGAGAGGGCGCAGGGACTTCCTTTGTCCCAAATCTGTGCGGAGCCGAAATCTGGGAGGCGCC
GCCGCACCCCCTCTAGCGGGCGCGGGGCGAAGCGGTGCGGCGCCGGCAGGAAGGAAATGGGCGGGGAGGG
CCTTCGTGCGTCGCCGCGCCGCCGTCCCCTTCTCCATCTCCAGCCTCGGGGCTGTCCGCAGGGGGACGGC
TGCCTTCGGGGGGGACGGGGCAGGGCGGGGTTCGGCTTCTGGCGTGTGACCGGCGGGGTTTATATCTTCC
CTTCTCTGTTCCTCCGCAGCCCCCAAGCTTGGCGCGCCTAGGCCTACCATGGTGAGCAAGGGCGGGGAGC
TGTTCACCGGGGTGGTGCCCATCCTGGTCGAGCTGGACGGCGACGTAAACGGCCACAAGTTCAGCGTGTC
CGGCGAGGGCGAGGGCGATGCCACCTACGGCAAGCTGACCCTGAAGTTCATCTGCACCACCGGCAAGCTG
CCCGTGCCCTGGCCCACCCTCGTGACCACCCTGACCTACGGCGTGCAGTGCTTCAGCCGCTACCCCGACC
ACATGAAGCAGCACGACTTCTTCAAGTCCGCCATGCCCGAAGGCTACGTCCAGGAGCGCACCATCTTCTT
CAAGGACGACGGCAACTACAAGACCCGCGCCGAGGTGAAGTTCGAGGGCGACACCCTGGTGAACCGCATC
GAGCTGAAGGGCATCGACTTCAAGGAGGACGGCAACATCCTGGGGCACAAGCTGGAGTACAACTACAACA
GCCACAACGTCTATATCATGGCCGACAAGCAGAAGAACGGCATCAAGGTGAACTTCAAGATCCGCCACAA
CATCGAGGACGGCAGCGTGCAGCTCGCCGACCACTACCAGCAGAACACCCCCATCGGCGACGGCCCCGTG
CTGCTGCCCGACAACCACTACCTGAGCACCCAGTCCGCCCTGAGCAAAGACCCCAACGAGAAGCGCGATC
ACATGGTCCTGCTGGAGTTCGTGACCGCCGCCGGGATCACTCTCGGCATGGACGAGCTGTACAAGGGCGG
AGGATCCGGAGGCGGCTCTGGCGGAGGGATCGATGATGACCTTTTGAGTACTGGAATCATCTTATATCAT
TTAAAGGAAGGTCAGACATACGTTGGTAGAGACGATGCTTCCACGGAGCAAGATATTGTTCTTCATGGCC
TTGACTTGGAGAGTGAGCATTGCATCTTTGAAAATATCGGGGGGACAGTGACTCTGATACCCCTGAGTGG
GTCCCAGTGCTCTGTGAATGGTGTTCAGATCGTGGAGGCCACACATCTAAATCAAGGTGCTGTGATTCTC
TTGGGAAGAACCAATATGTTTCGCTTTAACCATCCAAAGGAAGCCGCCAAGCTCAGGGAGAAGAGGAAGA
GTGGCCTTCTGTCCTCCTTCAGCTTGTCCATGACCGACCTCTCGAAGTCCCGTGAGAACCTGTCTGCAGT
CATGTTGTATAACCCCGGACTTGAATTTGAGAGGCAACAGCGTGAAGAACTTGAAAAATTAGAAAGTAAA
AGGAAACTCATAGAAGAAATGGAGGAAAAGCAGAAATCAGACAAGGCTGAACTGGAGCGGATGCAGCAGG
AGGTGGAGACCCAGCGCAAGGAGACAGAAATCGTGCAGCTCCAGATTCGCAAGCAGGAGGAGAGCCTCAA
ACGCCGCAGCTTCCACATCGAGAACAAGCTAAAGGATTTACTTGCGGAGAAGGAAAAATTTGAAGAGGAG
AGGCTGAGGGAACAGCAGGAAATCGAGCTGCAGAAGAAGAGACAAGAAGAAGAGACCTTTCTCCGCGTCC
AAGAAGAACTCCAACGACTCAAAGAACTCAACAACAACGAGAAGGCTGAGAAGTTTCAGATATTTCAAGA
ACTGGACCAGCTCCAAAAGGAAAAAGATGAACAGTATGCCAAGCTTGAACTGGAAAAAAAGAGACTAGAG
GAGCAGGAGAAGGAGCAGGTCATGCTCGTGGCCCATCTGGAAGAGCAGCTCCGAGAGAAGCAGGAGATGA
TCCAGCTCCTGCGGCGTGGGGAGGTACAGTGGGTGGAAGAGGAGAAGAGGGACCTGGAAGGCATTCGGGA
ATCCCTCCTGCGGGTGAAGGAGGCTCGTGCCGGAGGGGATGAAGATGGCGAGGAGTTAGAAAAGGCTCAA
CTGCGTTTCTTCGAATTCAAGAGAAGGCAGCTTGTCAAGCTAGTGAACTTGGAGAAGGACCTGGTTCAGC
AGAAAGACATCCTGAAAAAAGAAGTCCAAGAAGAACAGGAGATCCTAGAGTGTTTAAAATGTGAACATGA
CAAAGAATCTAGATTGTTGGAAAAACATGATGAGAGTGTCACAGATGTCACGGAAGTGCCTCAAGATTTC
GAGAAAATAAAGCCAGTGGAGTACAGGCTGCAATATAAAGAACGCCAGCTACAGTACCTCCTGCAGAATC
ACTTGCCAACTCTGTTGGAAGAAAAGCAGAGAGCATTTGAAATTCTTGACAGAGGCCCTCTCAGCTTAGA
CAACACTCTTTATCAAGTAGAAAAGGAAATGGAAGAAAAAGAAGAACAGCTTGCACAGTACCAGGCCAAT
GCAAACCAGCTGCAAAAGCTCCAAGCCACCTTTGAATTCACTGCCAACATTGCACGTCAGGAGGAAAAAG
TGAGGAAAAAGGAAAAGGAGATTTTGGAGTCCAGAGAGAAGCAGCAGAGAGAGGCGCTGGAGCGGGCCCT
GGCCAGGCTGGAGAGGAGACATTCTGCGCTGCAGAGGCACTCCACCCTGGGCACGGAGATTGAAGAGCAG
AGGCAGAAACTTGCCAGTCTGAACAGTGGCAGCAGAGAGCAGTCAGGGCTCCAGGCTAGCCTGGAGGCTG
AGCAGGAAGCCCTGGAGAAGGACCAGGAGAGGTTAGAATATGAAATCCAGCAGCTGAAACAGAAGATTTA
TGAGGTCGATGGTGTTCAAAAAGATCATCATGGGACCCTGGAAGGGAAGGTGGCTTCTTCCAGCTTGCCA
GTCAGTGCTGAAAAATCACACCTGGTTCCCCTCATGGATGCCAGGATCAATGCTTACATTGAAGAAGAAG
TCCAAAGACGCCTTCAGGATTTGCATCGTGTGATTAGTGAAGGCTGCAGTACATCTGCAGACACGATGAA
GGATAATGAGAAACTTCACAATGGCACCATTCAACGTAAACTAAAATATGAGCGGATGGTTTCTCGCTCT
TTGGGCGCAAATCCAGATGACCTGAAGGACCCAATTAAAATTAGTATCCCACGCTACGTCCTCTGCGGGC
AAGGAAAGGATGCACACTTCGAGTTTGAGGTCAAGATTACTGTCCTAGATGAGACATGGACTGTATTCAG
GCGTTACAGTCGTTTTCGAGAAATGCATAAAACATTGAAGTTAAAGTATGCAGAGCTTGCTGCCCTTGAA
TTTCCTCCAAAGAAACTATTTGGAAATAAGGATGAACGTGTGATTGCTGAGAGACGAAGTCACTTAGAGA
AATACCTCAGGGACTTTTTCAGCGTGATGCTCCAGTCCGCAACATCTCCCCTCCACATCAACAAAGTGGG
ACTGACTCTCTCGAAACATACCATTTGTGAGTTTTCACCATTCTTCAAGAAAGGAGTCTTTGACTACAGC
AGCCACGGGACGGGGCGGACCGTCTAATCTAGATAAGTAATGATCATAATCAGCCATATCACATCTGTAG
AGGTTTTACTTGCTTTAAAAAACCTCCCACACCTCCCCCTGAACCTGAAACATAAAATGAATGCAATTGT
TGTTGTTAACTTGTTTATTGCAGCTTATAATGGTTACAAATAAAGCAATAGCATCACAAATTTCACAAAT
AAAGCATTTTTTTCACTGCATTCTAGTTGTGGTTTGTCCAAACTCATCAATGTATCTTATCATGTCTGGA
TCCCCGGGTACCGAGCTCGAATTCGTAATCATGTCATAGCTGTTTCCTGTGTGAAATTGTTATCCGCTCA
CAATTCCACACAACATACGAGCCGGAAGCATAAAGTGTAAAGCCTGGGGTGCCTAATGAGTGAGCTAACT
CACATTAATTGCGTTGCGCTCACTGCCCGCTTTCCAGTCGGGAAACCTGTCGTGCCAGCTGCATTAATGA
ATCGGCCAACGCGCGGGGAGAGGCGGTTTGCGTATTGGGCGCTCTTCCGCTTCCTCGCTCACTGACTCGC
TGCGCTCGGTCGTTCGGCTGCGGCGAGCGGTATCAGCTCACTCAAAGGCGGTAATACGGTTATCCACAGA
ATCAGGGGATAACGCAGGAAAGAACATGTGAGCAAAAGGCCAGCAAAAGGCCAGGAACCGTAAAAAGGCC
GCGTTGCTGGCGTTTTTCCATAGGCTCCGCCCCCCTGACGAGCATCACAAAAATCGACGCTCAAGTCAGA
GGTGGCGAAACCCGACAGGACTATAAAGATACCAGGCGTTTCCCCCTGGAAGCTCCCTCGTGCGCTCTCC
TGTTCCGACCCTGCCGCTTACCGGATACCTGTCCGCCTTTCTCCCTTCGGGAAGCGTGGCGCTTTCTCAT
AGCTCACGCTGTAGGTATCTCAGTTCGGTGTAGGTCGTTCGCTCCAAGCTGGGCTGTGTGCACGAACCCC
CCGTTCAGCCCGACCGCTGCGCCTTATCCGGTAACTATCGTCTTGAGTCCAACCCGGTAAGACACGACTT
ATCGCCACTGGCAGCAGCCACTGGTAACAGGATTAGCAGAGCGAGGTATGTAGGCGGTGCTACAGAGTTC
TTGAAGTGGTGGCCTAACTACGGCTACACTAGAAGAACAGTATTTGGTATCTGCGCTCTGCTGAAGCCAG
TTACCTTCGGAAAAAGAGTTGGTAGCTCTTGATCCGGCAAACAAACCACCGCTGGTAGCGGTGGTTTTTT
TGTTTGCAAGCAGCAGATTACGCGCAGAAAAAAAGGATCTCAAGAAGATCCTTTGATCTTTTCTACGGGG
TCTGACGCTCAGTGGAACGAAAACTCACGTTAAGGGATTTTGGTCATGAGATTATCAAAAAGGATCTTCA
CCTAGATCCTTTTAAATTAAAAATGAAGTTTTAAATCAATCTAAAGTATATATGAGTAAACTTGGTCTGA
CAGTTACCAATGCTTAATCAGTGAGGCACCTATCTCAGCGATCTGTCTATTTCGTTCATCCATAGTTGCC
TGACTCCCCGTCGTGTAGATAACTACGATACGGGAGGGCTTACCATCTGGCCCCAGTGCTGCAATGATAC
CGCGAGACCCACGCTCACCGGCTCCAGATTTATCAGCAATAAACCAGCCAGCCGGAAGGGCCGAGCGCAG
AAGTGGTCCTGCAACTTTATCCGCCTCCATCCAGTCTATTAATTGTTGCCGGGAAGCTAGAGTAAGTAGT
TCGCCAGTTAATAGTTTGCGCAACGTTGTTGCCATTGCTACAGGCATCGTGGTGTCACGCTCGTCGTTTG
GTATGGCTTCATTCAGCTCCGGTTCCCAACGATCAAGGCGAGTTACATGATCCCCCATGTTGTGCAAAAA
AGCGGTTAGCTCCTTCGGTCCTCCGATCGTTGTCAGAAGTAAGTTGGCCGCAGTGTTATCACTCATGGTT
ATGGCAGCACTGCATAATTCTCTTACTGTCATGCCATCCGTAAGATGCTTTTCTGTGACTGGTGAGTACT
CAACCAAGTCATTCTGAGAATAGTGTATGCGGCGACCGAGTTGCTCTTGCCCGGCGTCAATACGGGATAA
TACCGCGCCACATAGCAGAACTTTAAAAGTGCTCATCATTGGAAAACGTTCTTCGGGGCGAAAACTCTCA
AGGATCTTACCGCTGTTGAGATCCAGTTCGATGTAACCCACTCGTGCACCCAACTGATCTTCAGCATCTT
TTACTTTCACCAGCGTTTCTGGGTGAGCAAAAACAGGAAGGCAAAATGCCGCAAAAAAGGGAATAAGGGC
GACACGGAAATGTTGAATACTCATACTCTTCCTTTTTCAATATTATTGAAGCATTTATCAGGGTTATTGT
CTCATGAGCGGATACATATTTGAATGTATTTAGAAAAATAAACAAATAGGGGTTCCGCGCACATTTCCCC
GAAAAGTGCCACCTGACGTCTAAGAAACCATTATTATCATGACATTAACCTATAAAAATAGGCGTATCAC
GAGGCCCTTTCGTCTCGCGCGTTTCGGTGATGACGGTGAAAACCTCTGACACATGCAGCTCCCGGAGACG
GTCACAGCTTGTCTGTAAGCGGATGCCGGGAGCAGACAAGCCCGTCAGGGCGCGTCAGCGGGTGTTGGCG
GGTGTCGGGGCTGGCTTAACTATGCGGCATCAGAGCAGATTGTACTGAGAGTGCACCATATGCGGTGTGA
AATACCGCACAGATGCGTAAGGAGAAAATACCGCATCAGGCGCCATTCGCCATTCAGGCTGCGCAACTGT
TGGGAAGGGCGATCGGTGCGGGCCTCTTCGCTATTACGCCAGCTGGCGAAAGGGGGATGTGCTGCAAGGC
GATTAAGTTGGGTAACGCCAGGGTTTTCCCAGTCACGACGTTGTAAAACGACGGCCAGTGCCAAGTTGGG
ATCTTTGCATTGGCCCACGGCTCTCAGGATGGGGATGCTCCCCTTCAGCACCCGGTTCCCCTTGGAAACT
GATGGTCCTGGCTCTGTGGCATGGCAGTGGCACTGTGAGGAGCCCCCTACCAGCAGCACACAGTGGGGTT
GGCACTGCCACGCTCCGGATGCCGCGCTCTGATCCAACCCCATAATCAAGGGAACCCGAATTGCCCCATC
ATTGCCCCCACCACCCCCATCCTGCCGGGCCCTCACACCCCACGCTGCCTTCTGGTGACATTCCCCAGCC
CAAACCCACGGCTTCATGGCTACCGCGGGGCATTTCCCATTGCCGCCCCATTATCAGCTCTGCACACCTC
CCGCTGTACCCATGCCTCGTGGCTGCCCTTCTTTGACGTATAATCTTCTAATTAATACCCGGCCTTGTCA
AAGTGGAGCACAAACGTTAATTAATTCCCCAGCAGGCAGGTAATTAACAGTGTGACTCCCTTTTTGCTGC
GAGTGGGGCTGATACAGAGAGATGTGGCACTATGGAGCCCACGGGGTCCTGGCACTGGGTGCCCACGGAG
GTCCCCATGTGCTGCAGTGTCACCGCCTCCGAGGAGACAGTATTGTCCCTGCGGTGTCCCTGCAGCTCAG
CTCTGTCCACAGGGCCACCTCCAGTTTGGAGGGGACACAATGCAGCCCCGATGCAACCCATCCTCGCAGC
ATCCCAGGGACAAAGACCCCACTGCAAGACCGCACACAGGGCTGGGTCCCGCTCCCCTAATATCTACAGT
GCTTCTTGCATGGCCCCTTAATCAATGCAGTTAATCAGCATGCGCTCATGCACCGCTCTGGAGCTGCAAA
GCCCCTCGCAGCGCTGCTCACCAACACCGCGCACCGCCCCGGCCCAGCCTGCAGCACGCGCTGCAAACAG
GAAAGAAACAAAATATTGCCCAAATGTAGGCAAAGGCATTCGGCTGCCTTGACCTCCGCCGGGCCGGGCC
CTGCCTGACTCAGCTCCTTACTCAGCGCTCGCTTCCTCCCTCCGGCTGCCACCGCCGCAGCGCACACCCT
GACAAAGAGTGGCCCTTAACGGGCTCTGAGGTGCACCCAGCAGTGCACTCAGCAGTCCAAGGGCCGGCCT
GGAGGTTTGCACCGCTACGTGCTGACATTAGCATTGAACTTGGCCCTGGGTAGTGCTGCAGGCCGGGCGG
GGTGGGTGTAGAGAGTGCAGCGCGCGTTGCACCCGGTGCCCCTTCCCCTCCCTTGCATCCCAGCAGGCTG
CACCCCAGCACCAGGCCCGTGCATGCATGCTCCTGGTGTTATTGCAGCCTGGTGCATGCATGCGTCTTGA
TGGTGCAGCGCTGTGCATGCATCCTCCTTGGTGTGTAGCAGTCTAGTGCATGCATACCCCTCGGTGTTAT
TGCTGCTCTGTGCACGCACGCTCATTGTATCACTTCATCCCAGTGCATGCACTCACACTGGAGCGATTGC
TGCTCGGTGCACGCACACTCATTGTATCACTGCAGCTCAGTGGCTGCACGCACACCGGTGTTATTGCTGC
TCGGTGCGTGCATGCACATCAGTGTCGCTGCAGCTCAGTGCATGCACGCTCATTGCCCATCGCTATCCCT
GCCTCTCCTGCTGGCGCTCCCCGGGAGGTGACTTCAAGGGGACCGCAGGACCACCTCGGGGGTGGGGGGA
GGGCTGCACACGCGGACCCCGCTCCCCCTCCCCAACAAAGCACTGTGGAATCAAAAAGGGGGGAGGGGGG
ATGGAGGGGCGCGTCACACCCCCGCCCCACACCCTCACC
